>Addgene plasmid #201107 | pcDNA3.1-FGFR2c-V5/HIS | addgene full sequence | sequence record 394499 | Addgene NGS Result
CCCGATCCCCTATGGTGCACTCTCAGTACAATCTGCTCTGATGCCGCATAGTTAAGCCAGTATCTGCTCC
CTGCTTGTGTGTTGGAGGTCGCTGAGTAGTGCGCGAGCAAAATTTAAGCTACAACAAGGCAAGGCTTGAC
CGACAATTGCATGAAGAATCTGCTTAGGGTTAGGCGTTTTGCGCTGCTTCGCGATGTACGGGCCAGATAT
ACGCGTTGACATTGATTATTGACTAGTTATTAATAGTAATCAATTACGGGGTCATTAGTTCATAGCCCAT
ATATGGAGTTCCGCGTTACATAACTTACGGTAAATGGCCCGCCTGGCTGACCGCCCAACGACCCCCGCCC
ATTGACGTCAATAATGACGTATGTTCCCATAGTAACGCCAATAGGGACTTTCCATTGACGTCAATGGGTG
GAGTATTTACGGTAAACTGCCCACTTGGCAGTACATCAAGTGTATCATATGCCAAGTACGCCCCCTATTG
ACGTCAATGACGGTAAATGGCCCGCCTGGCATTATGCCCAGTACATGACCTTATGGGACTTTCCTACTTG
GCAGTACATCTACGTATTAGTCATCGCTATTACCATGGTGATGCGGTTTTGGCAGTACATCAATGGGCGT
GGATAGCGGTTTGACTCACGGGGATTTCCAAGTCTCCACCCCATTGACGTCAATGGGAGTTTGTTTTGGC
ACCAAAATCAACGGGACTTTCCAAAATGTCGTAACAACTCCGCCCCATTGACGCAAATGGGCGGTAGGCG
TGTACGGTGGGAGGTCTATATAAGCAGAGCTCTCTGGCTAACTAGAGAACCCACTGCTTACTGGCTTATC
GAAATTAATACGACTCACTATAGGGAGACCCAAGCTGGCTAGTTAAGCTTGGTACCGAGCTCGGATCCAG
TACCCTTCACCATGGTCAGCTGGGGTCGTTTCATCTGCCTGGTCGTGGTCACCATGGCAACCTTGTCCCT
GGCCCGGCCCTCCTTCAGTTTAGTTGAGGATACCACATTAGAGCCAGAAGAGCCACCAACCAAATACCAA
ATCTCTCAACCAGAAGTGTACGTGGCTGCGCCAGGGGAGTCGCTAGAGGTGCGCTGCCTGTTGAAAGATG
CCGCCGTGATCAGTTGGACTAAGGATGGGGTGCACTTGGGGCCCAACAATAGGACAGTGCTTATTGGGGA
GTACTTGCAGATAAAGGGCGCCACGCCTAGAGACTCCGGCCTCTATGCTTGTACTGCCAGTAGGACTGTA
GACAGTGAAACTTGGTACTTCATGGTGAATGTCACAGATGCCATCTCATCCGGAGATGATGAGGATGACA
CCGATGGTGCGGAAGATTTTGTCAGTGAGAACAGTAACAACAAGAGAGCACCATACTGGACCAACACAGA
AAAGATGGAAAAGCGGCTCCATGCTGTGCCTGCGGCCAACACTGTCAAGTTTCGCTGCCCAGCCGGGGGA
AACCCAATGCCAACCATGCGGTGGCTGAAAAACGGGAAGGAGTTTAAGCAGGAGCATCGCATTGGAGGCT
ACAAGGTACGAAACCAGCACTGGAGCCTCATTATGGAAAGTGTGGTCCCATCTGACAAGGGAAATTATAC
CTGTGTGGTGGAGAATGAATACGGGTCCATCAATCACACGTACCACCTGGATGTTGTGGAGCGATCGCCT
CACCGGCCCATCCTCCAAGCCGGACTGCCGGCAAATGCCTCCACAGTGGTCGGAGGAGACGTAGAGTTTG
TCTGCAAGGTTTACAGTGATGCCCAGCCCCACATCCAGTGGATCAAGCACGTGGAAAAGAACGGCAGTAA
ATACGGGCCCGACGGGCTGCCCTACCTCAAGGTTCTCAAGGCCGCCGGTGTTAACACCACGGACAAAGAG
ATTGAGGTTCTCTATATTCGGAATGTAACTTTTGAGGACGCTGGGGAATATACGTGCTTGGCGGGTAATT
CTATTGGGATATCCTTTCACTCTGCATGGTTGACAGTTCTGCCAGCGCCTGGAAGAGAAAAGGAGATTAC
AGCTTCCCCAGACTACCTGGAGATAGCCATTTACTGCATAGGGGTCTTCTTAATCGCCTGTATGGTGGTA
ACAGTCATCCTGTGCCGAATGAAGAACACGACCAAGAAGCCAGACTTCAGCAGCCAGCCGGCTGTGCACA
AGCTGACCAAACGTATCCCCCTGCGGAGACAGGTAACAGTTTCGGCTGAGTCCAGCTCCTCCATGAACTC
CAACACCCCGCTGGTGAGGATAACAACACGCCTCTCTTCAACGGCAGACACCCCCATGCTGGCAGGGGTC
TCC
[912 nt withheld, positions 2314-3225]
TACTTGGACCTCAGCCAACCTCTCGAACAGTATTCACCTAGTTACCCTGACACAAGAAGTTCTTGTTCTT
CAGGAGATGATTCTGTTTTTTCTCCAGACCCCATGCCTTACGAACCATGCCTTCCTCAGTATCCACACAT
AAACGGCAGTGTTAAAACAGCGAAGGGTCAAGACAATTCTGCAGATATCCAGCACAGTGGCGGCCGCTCG
AGTCTAGAGGGCCCGCGGTTCGAAGGTAAGCCTATCCCTAACCCTCTCCTCGGTCTCGATTCTACGCGTA
CCGGTCATCATCACCATCACCATTGAGTTTAAACCCGCTGATCAGCCTCGACTGTGCCTTCTAGTTGCCA
GCCATCTGTTGTTTGCCCCTCCCCCGTGCCTTCCTTGACCCTGGAAGGTGCCACTCCCACTGTCCTTTCC
TAATAAAATGAGGAAATTGCATCGCATTGTCTGAGTAGGTGTCATTCTATTCTGGGGGGTGGGGTGGGGC
AGGACAGCAAGGGGGAGGATTGGGAAGACAATAGCAGGCATGCTGGGGATGCGGTGGGCTCTATGGCTTC
TGAGGCGGAAAGAACCAGCTGGGGCTCTAGGGGGTATCCCC
[124 nt withheld, positions 3827-3950]
C
[91 nt withheld, positions 3952-4042]
A
[49 nt withheld, positions 4044-4092]
CCTTTGACGTTGGAGTCCACGTTCTTT
[37 nt withheld, positions 4120-4156]
ACCCTATCTCGGTCTATTCTTTTGATTTATAAGGGATTTTGCCGATTTCGGCCTATTGGTTAAAAAATGA
GCTGATTTAACAAAAATTTAACGCGAATTAATTCTGTGGAATGTGTGTCAGTTAGGGTGTGGAAAGTCCC
CAGGCTCCCCAGCAGGCAGAAGTATGCAAAGCATGCATCTCAATTAGTCAGCAACCAGGTGTGGAAAGTC
CCCAGGCTCCCCAGCAGGCAGAAGTATGCAAAGCATGCATCTCAATTAGTCAGCAACCATAGTCCCGCCC
CTAACTCCGCCCATCCCGCCCCTAACTCCGCCCAGTTCCGCCCATTCTCCGCCCCATGGCTGACTAATTT
TTTTTATTTATGCAGAGGCCGAGGCCGCCTCTGCCTCTGAGCTATTCCAGAAGTAGTGAGGAGGCTTTTT
TGGAGGCCTAGGCTTTTGCAAAAAGCTCCCGGGAGCTTGTATATCCATTTTCGGATCTGATCAAGAGACA
GGATGAGGATCGTTTCGCATGATTGAACAAGATGGATTGCACGCAGGTTCTCCGGCCGCTTAGGTGGAGA
GGCTATTCGGCTATGACTGGGCACAACAGACAATCGGCTGCTCTGATGCCGCCGTGTTCCGGCTGTCAGC
GCAGGGGCGCCCGGTTCTTTTTGTCAAGACCGACCTGTCCGGTGCCCTGAATGAACTGCAGGACGAGGCA
GCGCGGCTATCGTGGCTGGCCACGACGGGCGTTCCTTGCGCAGCTGTGCTCGACGTTGTCACTGAAGCGG
GAAGGGACTGGCTGCTATTGGGCGAAGTGCCGGGGCAGGATCTCCTGTCATCTCACCTTGCTCCTGCCGA
GAAAGTATCCATCATGGCTGATGCAATGCGGCGGCTGCATACGCTTGATCCGGCTACCTGCCCATTCGAC
CACCAAGCGAAACATCGCATCGAGCGAGCACGTACTCGGATGGAAGCCGGTCTTGTCGATCAGGATGATC
TGGACGAAGAGCATCAGGGGCTCGCGCCAGCCGAACTGTTCGCCAGGCTCAAGGCGCGCATGCCCGACGG
CGAGGATCTCGTCGTGACCCATGGCGATGCCTGCTTGCCGAATATCATGGTGGAAAATGGCCGCTTTTCT
GGATTCATCGACTGTGGCCGGCTGGGTGTGGCGGACCGCTATCAGGACATAGCGTTGGCTACCCGTGATA
TTGCTGAAGAGCTTGGCGGCGAATGGGCTGACCGCTTCCTCGTGCTTTACGGTATCGCCGCTCCCGATTC
GCAGCGCATCGCCTTCTATCGCCTTCTTGACGAGTTCTTCTGAGCGGGACTCTGGGGTTCGCGAAATGAC
CGACCAAGCGACGCCCAACCTGCCATCACGAGATTTCGATTCCACCGCCGCCTTCTATGAAAGGTTGGGC
TTCGGAATCGTTTTCCGGGACGCCGGCTGGATGATCCTCCAGCGCGGGGATCTCATGCTGGAGTTCTTCG
CCCACCCCAACTTGTTTATTGCAGCTTATAATGGTTACAAATAAAGCAATAGCATCACAAATTTCACAAA
TAAAGCATTTTTTTCACTGCATTCTAGTTGTGGTTTGTCCAAACTCATCAATGTATCTTATCATGTCTGT
ATACCGTCGACCTCTAGCTAGAGCTTGGCGTAATCATGGTCATAGCTGTTTCCTGTGTGAAATTGTTATC
CGCTCACAATTCCACACAACATACGAGCCGGAAGCATAAAGTGTAAAGCCTGGGGTGCCTAATGAGTGAG
CTAACTCACATTAATTGCGTTGCGCTCACTGCCCGCTTTCCAGTCGGGAAACCTGTCGTGCCAGCTGCAT
TAATGAATCGGCCAACGCGCGGGGAGAGGCGGTTTGCGTATTGGGCGCTCTTCCGCTTCCTCGCTCACTG
ACTCGCTGCGCTCGGTCGTTCGGCTGCGGCGAGCGGTATCAGCTCACTCAAAGGCGGTAATACGGTTATC
CACAGAATCAGGGGATAACGCAGGAAAGAACATGTGAGCAAAAGGCCAGCAAAAGGCCAGGAACCGTAAA
AAGGCCGCGTTGCTGGCGTTTTTCCATAGGCTCCGCCCCCCTGACGAGCATCACAAAAATCGACGCTCAA
GTCAGAGGTGGCGAAACCCGACAGGACTATAAAGATACCAGGCGTTTCCCCCTGGAAGCTCCCTCGTGCG
CTCTCCTGTTCCGACCCTGCCGCTTACCGGATACCTGTCCGCCTTTCTCCCTTCGGGAAGCGTGGCGCTT
TCTCATAGCTCACGCTGTAGGTATCTCAGTTCGGTGTAGGTCGTTCGCTCCAAGCTGGGCTGTGTGCACG
AACCCCCCGTTCAGCCCGACCGCTGCGCCTTATCCGGTAACTATCGTCTTGAGTCCAACCCGGTAAGACA
CGACTTATCGCCACTGGCAGCAGCCACTGGTAACAGGATTAGCAGAGCGAGGTATGTAGGCGGTGCTACA
GAGTTCTTGAAGTGGTGGCCTAACTACGGCTACACTAGAAGAACAGTATTTGGTATCTGCGCTCTGCTGA
AGCCAGTTACCTTCGGAAAAAGAGTTGGTAGCTCTTGATCCGGCAAACAAACCACCGCTGGTAGCGGTGG
TTTTTTTGTTTGCAAGCAGCAGATTACGCGCAGAAAAAAAGGATCTCAAGAAGATCCTTTGATCTTTTCT
ACGGGGTCTGACGCTCAGTGGAACGAAAACTCACGTTAAGGGATTTTGGTCATGAGATTATCAAAAAGGA
TCTTCACCTAGATCCTTTTAAATTAAAAATGAAGTTTTAAATCAATCTAAAGTATATATGAGTAAACTTG
GTCTGACAGTTACCAATGCTTAATCAGTGAGGCACCTATCTCAGCGATCTGTCTATTTCGTTCATCCATA
GTTGCCTGACTCCCCGTCGTGTAGATAACTACGATACGGGAGGGCTTACCATCTGGCCCCAGTGCTGCAA
TGATACCGCGAGACCCACGCTCACCGGCTCCAGATTTATCAGCAATAAACCAGCCAGCCGGAAGGGCCGA
GCGCAGAAGTGGTCCTGCAACTTTATCCGCCTCCATCCAGTCTATTAATTGTTGCCGGGAAGCTAGAGTA
AGTAGTTCGCCAGTTAATAGTTTGCGCAACGTTGTTGCCATTGCTACAGGCATCGTGGTGTCACGCTCGT
CGTTTGGTATGGCTTCATTCAGCTCCGGTTCCCAACGATCAAGGCGAGTTACATGATCCCCCATGTTGTG
CAAAAAAGCGGTTAGCTCCTTCGGTCCTCCGATCGTTGTCAGAAGTAAGTTGGCCGCAGTGTTATCACTC
ATGGTTATGGCAGCACTGCATAATTCTCTTACTGTCATGCCATCCGTAAGATGCTTTTCTGTGACTGGTG
AGTACTCAACCAAGTCATTCTGAGAATAGTGTATGCGGCGACCGAGTTGCTCTTGCCCGGCGTCAATACG
GGATAATACCGCGCCACATAGCAGAACTTTAAAAGTGCTCATCATTGGAAAACGTTCTTCGGGGCGAAAA
CTCTCAAGGATCTTACCGCTGTTGAGATCCAGTTCGATGTAACCCACTCGTGCACCCAACTGATCTTCAG
CATCTTTTACTTTCACCAGCGTTTCTGGGTGAGCAAAAACAGGAAGGCAAAATGCCGCAAAAAAGGGAAT
AAGGGCGACACGGAAATGTTGAATACTCATACTCTTCCTTTTTCAATATTATTGAAGCATTTATCAGGGT
TATTGTCTCATGAGCGGATACATATTTGAATGTATTTAGAAAAATAAACAAATAGGGGTTCCGCGCACAT
TTCCCCGAAAAGTGCCACCTGACGTCGACGGATCGGGAGATCT
Features (pLannotate 1.2.2; 21 found; start..end, strand, type, name):
     11..63      -  misc_feature   bom (fragment): basis of mobility region from pBR322
    218..597     +  enhancer       CMV enhancer: human cytomegalovirus immediate early enhancer
    598..801     +  promoter       CMV promoter: human cytomegalovirus (CMV) immediate early promoter
    797..830     +  LTR            5' LTR (truncated) (fragment): truncated 5' long terminal repeat (LTR) from HIV-1
    846..864     +  promoter       T7 promoter: promoter for bacteriophage T7 RNA polymerase
    922..3384    +  CDS            FGFR2 (sequence partly withheld): FGFR2_HUMAN - Also known as BEK, KGFR, KSAM. Experimental evidence at protein level: Swiss-Prot protein existence level 1. Tyrosine-protein kinase that acts as cell-surface receptor for fibroblast growth factors and plays an essential role in the regulation of cell proliferation, differentiation, migration and apoptosis, and in the regulation of embryonic development. Required for normal embryonic patterning, trophoblast function, limb bud development, lung morphogenesis, osteogenesis and skin development. Plays an essential role in the regulation of osteoblast differentiation, proliferation a
   3460..3501    +  CDS            V5 tag: epitope tag from simian virus 5
   3557..3781    +  polyA_signal   bGH poly(A) signal: bovine growth hormone polyadenylation signal
   3785..3806    +  promoter       SV40 promoter (fragment): SV40 enhancer and early promoter
   3827..4255    +  rep_origin     f1 ori (sequence partly withheld): f1 bacteriophage origin of replication; arrow indicates direction of (+) strand synthesis
   4269..4598    +  promoter       SV40 promoter: SV40 enhancer and early promoter
   4665..5459    +  CDS            NeoR/KanR: aminoglycoside phosphotransferase from Tn5; aph(3')-II (or nptII); confers resistance to neomycin, kanamycin, and G418 (Geneticin®)
   5482..5640    +  CDS            ble (fragment): BLE_KLEPN - Experimental evidence at protein level: Swiss-Prot protein existence level 1. Binding protein with a strong affinity to the bleomycin family of antibiotics. Binds to CL990; an antimitotic-antibiotic compound. From Klebsiella pneumoniae.
   5635..5756    +  polyA_signal   SV40 poly(A) signal: SV40 polyadenylation signal
   5829..5845    -  protein_bind   lac operator: The lac repressor binds to the lac operator to inhibit transcription in E. coli. This inhibition can be relieved by adding lactose or isopropyl-β-D-thiogalactopyranoside (IPTG). lac repressor encoded by lacI
   5853..5883    -  promoter       lac promoter: promoter for the E. coli lac operon
   5898..5919    -  protein_bind   CAP binding site: CAP binding activates transcription in the presence of cAMP. E. coli catabolite activator protein
   5932..6024    -  CDS            lacI (fragment): lac repressor; lacI; The lac repressor binds to the lac operator to inhibit transcription in E. coli. This inhibition can be relieved by adding lactose or isopropyl-β-D-thiogalactopyranoside (IPTG).
   6207..6795    -  rep_origin     ori: high-copy-number ColE1/pMB1/pBR322/pUC origin of replication
   6966..7826    -  CDS            AmpR: β-lactamase; bla; confers resistance to ampicillin, carbenicillin, and related antibiotics
   7827..7931    -  promoter       AmpR promoter: bla
