[The description below was written by a language model from this plasmid's Addgene catalogue record and pLannotate feature annotations shown in this document.]
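Description:
pcDNA3.1-FGFR2c-V5/HIS is a mammalian expression plasmid of about 8 kb, built on the Invitrogen pcDNA3.1-V5/His backbone by TOPO cloning. It carries the full-length, wild-type human FGFR2 receptor tyrosine kinase in its "c" splice variant. It is propagated in E. coli as a high-copy plasmid through a ColE1/pUC-type origin, with β-lactamase (AmpR) under its own promoter providing ampicillin selection. An f1 phage origin is also present, along with small lac-region remnants (lac promoter, operator and CAP site) that are typical backbone carry-over and have no role in expression.

The FGFR2 open reading frame is driven by the human cytomegalovirus immediate-early enhancer and promoter, giving strong constitutive transcription in transfected mammalian cells. A T7 promoter lies just upstream of the insert and can serve for in vitro transcription or as a sequencing primer site. The receptor is fused at its C terminus to the vector-encoded V5 epitope and polyhistidine tag. The feature table annotates the V5 tag downstream of the coding sequence but does not call the His tag separately. The transcript is terminated by the bovine growth hormone polyadenylation signal. A second cassette, consisting of the SV40 early promoter, the neomycin phosphotransferase gene and the SV40 poly(A) signal, allows G418 selection of stable cell lines. The short HIV-1 LTR and ble fragments in the table are probably annotation artefacts rather than functional elements.

The stated purpose is expression of human FGFR2 in mammalian cells, with the V5/His tag allowing detection or purification of the receptor. The associated publication concerns in-cell reporter profiling of protein kinase oncogene activity.
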