Addgene plasmid #201107: pcDNA3.1-FGFR2c-V5/HIS
Purpose: expression of human FGFR2 receptor tyrosine kinase in mammalian cells
Depositing lab: Pavel Krejčí. Depositing organization: Masaryk University. Publication: One reporter for in-cell activity profiling of majority of protein kinase oncogenes. Gudernova I, Foldynova-Trantirkova S, Ghannamova BE, Fafilek B, Varecha M, Balek L, Hruba E, Jonatova L, Jelinkova I, Kunova Bosakova M, Trantirek L, Mayer J, Krejci P. Elife. 2017 Feb 15;6. pii: e21536. doi: 10.7554/eLife.21536. PubMed 28199182.
Backbone
  Vector backbone: pcDNA3.1-V5/His
  Backbone manufacturer: Invitrogen
  Vector type: Mammalian Expression
Growth in bacteria
  Bacterial resistance: Ampicillin, 100 μg/mL
  Growth temperature: 37°C
  Growth strain: DH5alpha
  Copy number: High Copy
Gene/Insert
  Gene/Insert name: human FGFR2 receptor tyrosine kinase, variant c, full length, wildtype
  Species: H. sapiens (human)
  Entrez Gene: FGFR2 (a.k.a. BBDS, BEK, BFR-1, CD332, CEK3, CFD1, ECT1, JWS, K-SAM, KGFR, TK14, TK25)
  Promoter: CMV
  Tag / fusion protein: V5/His (C terminal on insert)
  Cloning method: TOPO Cloning
Terms and licenses: Academic/Nonprofit Terms; Industry Terms: Not Available to Industry
How to cite: pcDNA3.1-FGFR2c-V5/HIS was a gift from Pavel Krejčí (Addgene plasmid # 201107 ; http://n2t.net/addgene:201107 ; RRID:Addgene_201107)
